Addgene plasmid #214924: 12URA-B-ScTop2∆CTD
Purpose: Yeast expression vector 6xHisTag-TEV at N terminus to express S cerevisiae topoisomerase II (1–1177)
Depositing lab: James Berger. Depositing organization: Johns Hopkins University and School of Medicine. Publication: DNA-Stimulated Liquid-Liquid phase separation by eukaryotic topoisomerase ii modulates catalytic function. Jeong J, Lee JH, Carcamo CC, Parker MW, Berger JM. Elife. 2022 Nov 7;11:e81786. doi: 10.7554/eLife.81786. PubMed 36342377.
Backbone
  Vector backbone: 12URA-B
  Backbone manufacturer: MacroLab
  Backbone size w/o insert (bp): 7999
  Total vector size (bp): 11527
  Vector type: Yeast Expression
  Selectable markers: URA3
Growth in bacteria
  Bacterial resistance: Ampicillin, 100 μg/mL
  Growth temperature: 37°C
  Growth strain: DH5alpha
  Copy number: High Copy
Gene/Insert
  Gene/Insert name: topoisomerase II (alt name: TOP2)
  Species: S. cerevisiae (budding yeast)
  Insert size (bp): 3528
  Mutation: Deleted amino acids 1178-1428
  GenBank ID: M13814.1
  Promoter: Gal 1/10
  Tag / fusion protein: 6x His-TEV (N terminal on backbone)
  Cloning method: Gibson Cloning
  Sequencing primers: 5′ CTGCATAACCACTTTAACTAATAC; 3′ GTAAATGCATGTATACTAAACTC
Resource information
  A portion of this plasmid was derived from a plasmid made by: MacroLab (12URA-B ), available through Addgene (https://www.addgene.org/48304/). Cloned by Bryan H Schmidt, James Berger lab
Terms and licenses: Academic/Nonprofit Terms; Industry Terms: Not Available to Industry
How to cite: 12URA-B-ScTop2∆CTD was a gift from James Berger (Addgene plasmid # 214924 ; http://n2t.net/addgene:214924 ; RRID:Addgene_214924)
