[The description below was written by a language model from this plasmid's Addgene catalogue record and pLannotate feature annotations shown in this document.]
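Description:
12URA-B-ScTop2∆CTD is an 11.5 kb yeast–E. coli shuttle vector for galactose-inducible expression of a C-terminally truncated Saccharomyces cerevisiae topoisomerase II. It is built on the MacroLab 12URA-B backbone, which is maintained episomally in budding yeast through a 2μ origin of replication (with an adjacent fragment of the 2μ RAF1 gene) and selected by uracil prototrophy through a URA3 marker driven by its own promoter. In bacteria it is propagated with a ColE1/pMB1-type origin and ampicillin resistance (β-lactamase). The annotation also shows pBR322-derived remnants, including the bom region, a rop gene and a partial, presumably non-functional tetracycline resistance fragment. The catalogue lists the plasmid as high copy despite the annotated rop.

The payload is a 3,528 bp TOP2 fragment encoding residues 1–1177, with amino acids 1178–1428 (the C-terminal domain, per the construct's name) deleted. It was inserted by Gibson assembly downstream of the divergent GAL1,10 promoter, which is regulated by Gal4 and induced by galactose. A short GAL10 coding fragment remains on the opposite side of the promoter. The backbone supplies an N-terminal 6xHis tag followed by a TEV protease recognition site, so the protein can be captured by metal-affinity chromatography and the tag then cleaved off. The feature table annotates the TEV site just upstream of TOP2 but does not separately call the His tag, and no transcription terminator is annotated.

The construct is intended for overexpression and purification of the truncated enzyme from yeast. The associated publication concerns DNA-stimulated liquid–liquid phase separation by eukaryotic topoisomerase II and its effect on catalytic function, where a variant lacking the C-terminal region would plausibly be compared with the full-length enzyme.
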