Features (pLannotate 1.2.2; 15 found; start..end, strand, type, name):
      1..665     +  promoter       GAL1,10 promoter: GAL1 and GAL10 genes of S. cerevisiae; divergent inducible promoter, regulated by Gal4
    720..738     +  CDS            TEV site (fragment): tobacco etch virus (TEV) protease recognition and cleavage site
    744..4271    +  CDS            TOP2 (fragment): TOP2_YEAST - Also known as TOR3. Experimental evidence at protein level: Swiss-Prot protein existence level 1. Control of topological states of DNA by transient breakage and subsequent rejoining of DNA strands. Topoisomerase II makes double- strand breaks. Essential during mitosis and meiosis for proper segregation of daughter chromosomes. From Saccharomyces cerevisiae (strain ATCC 204508 / S288c) (Baker's yeast).
   4365..5168    -  CDS            URA3: orotidine-5'-phosphate decarboxylase, required for uracil biosynthesis; S. cerevisiae URA3; yeast auxotrophic marker, counterselectable with 5-fluoroorotic acid (5-FOA)
   5169..5384    -  promoter       URA3 promoter: S. cerevisiae URA3
   5385..5822    +  CDS            RAF1 (fragment): RAF_YEAST - Experimental evidence at transcript level: Swiss-Prot protein existence level 2. Antagonizes transcriptional repression of recombinase FLP by REP1-REP2. May play a role in plasmid partitioning. From Saccharomyces cerevisiae (strain ATCC 204508 / S288c) (Baker's yeast).
   5976..7318    -  rep_origin     2μ ori: yeast 2μ plasmid origin of replication
   7762..7866    +  promoter       AmpR promoter: bla
   7867..8727    +  CDS            AmpR: β-lactamase; bla; confers resistance to ampicillin, carbenicillin, and related antibiotics
   8898..9486    +  rep_origin     ori: high-copy-number ColE1/pMB1/pBR322/pUC origin of replication
   9672..9812    -  misc_feature   bom: basis of mobility region from pBR322
   9914..10105   -  CDS            rop: Rop protein, which maintains plasmids at low copy number; rop
  10122..10502   +  CDS            YPB1_ECOLX: Protein predicted: Swiss-Prot protein existence level 4. From Escherichia coli.
  10744..11370   -  CDS            TcR (fragment): tetracycline efflux protein; tet; confers resistance to tetracycline
  11364..11516   -  CDS            GAL10 (fragment): GAL10_YEAST - Experimental evidence at protein level: Swiss-Prot protein existence level 1. Mutarotase converts alpha-aldose to the beta-anomer. It is active on D-glucose, L-arabinose, D-xylose, D-galactose, maltose and lactose (By similarity). From Saccharomyces cerevisiae (strain ATCC 204508 / S288c) (Baker's yeast).
>Addgene plasmid #214924 | 12URA-B-ScTop2∆CTD | addgene full sequence | sequence record 424078 | Addgene NGS Result
TTTCAAAAATTCTTACTTTTTTTTTGGATGGACGCAAAGAAGTTTAATAATCATATTACATGGCATTACC
ACCATATACATATCCATATACATATCCATATCTAATCTTACTTATATGTTGTGGAAATGTAAAGAGCCCC
ATTATCTTAGCCTAAAAAAACCTTCTCTTTGGAACTTTCAGTAATACGCTTAACTGCTCATTGCTATATT
GAAGTACGGATTAGAAGCCGCCGAGCGGGTGACAGCCCTCCGAAGGAAGACTCTCCTCCGTGCGTCCTCG
TCTTCACCGGTCGCGTTCCTGAAACGCAGATGTGCCTCGCGCCGCACTGCTCCGAACAATAAAGATTCTA
CAATACTAGCTTTTATGGTTATGAAGAGGAAAAATTGGCAGTAACCTGGCCCCACAAACCTTCAAATGAA
CGAATCAAATTAACAACCATAGGATGATAATGCGATTAGTTTTTTAGCCTTATTTCTGGGGTAATTAATC
AGCGAAGCGATGATTTTTGATCTATTAACAGATATATAAATGCAAAAACTGCATAACCACTTTAACTAAT
ACTTTCAACATTTTCGGTTTGTATTACTTCTTATTCAAATGTAATAAAAGTATCAACAAAAAATTGTTAA
TATACCTCTATACTTTAACGTCAAGGAGAAAAAACCCCGGATCAGTAACCATGGGCAGCAGCCATCATCA
TCATCATCACAGCAGCGGCGAAAACCTGTACTTCCAGGGATCCTCAACTGAACCGGTAAGCGCCTCTGAT
AAATATCAGAAAATTTCTCAACTGGAACATATCTTAAAAAGACCAGACACTTATATCGGTTCTGTTGAAA
CTCAAGAGCAGCTGCAATGGATATACGATGAAGAGACCGATTGCATGATTGAAAAAAATGTCACAATTGT
ACCAGGGTTGTTCAAAATCTTTGATGAAATCTTAGTCAATGCGGCAGATAATAAAGTTCGTGATCCATCG
ATGAAACGAATCGATGTAAACATACATGCTGAGGAACATACTATAGAAGTGAAAAATGATGGAAAAGGTA
TTCCCATAGAGATTCATAACAAGGAGAATATTTATATTCCTGAAATGATATTTGGTCATTTGTTGACATC
ATCCAATTATGATGATGATGAGAAGAAAGTCACTGGTGGTAGAAACGGTTATGGTGCTAAGCTTTGTAAT
ATATTTTCCACTGAATTCATATTAGAAACTGCAGATCTAAATGTTGGCCAGAAATATGTTCAAAAATGGG
AAAATAACATGAGCATTTGCCACCCCCCAAAAATAACATCTTACAAGAAGGGTCCATCATATACAAAGGT
GACATTTAAGCCGGATTTAACCAGATTCGGAATGAAAGAGCTAGATAATGATATCTTAGGAGTGATGCGA
AGAAGAGTTTATGATATCAATGGTTCTGTTCGTGACATTAATGTCTATCTGAATGGCAAGTCCTTAAAGA
TAAGAAATTTCAAAAATTATGTTGAACTCTACTTGAAATCACTCGAAAAAAAAAGACAACTAGATAACGG
TGAGGACGGTGCCGCTAAGTCTGATATCCCGACTATTCTTTATGAGAGAATAAACAACAGATGGGAAGTT
GCTTTTGCGGTTTCTGATATCTCTTTTCAACAAATTTCTTTTGTGAATTCCATTGCAACTACCATGGGTG
GTACCCATGTCAATTACATAACAGACCAAATTGTAAAAAAAATTTCAGAAATTTTGAAGAAAAAGAAGAA
AAAAAGTGTGAAGTCTTTTCAGATTAAAAATAATATGTTCATTTTCATTAATTGTTTGATTGAGAATCCT
GCATTTACCTCACAAACAAAAGAGCAACTGACAACAAGAGTCAAAGATTTTGGGTCCCGTTGTGAGATTC
CTCTTGAATATATTAATAAGATTATGAAAACTGATTTGGCTACAAGAATGTTTGAAATTGCCGACGCAAA
TGAAGAAAATGCGCTAAAGAAGTCTGATGGTACAAGGAAAAGCAGAATTACTAATTACCCTAAACTGGAA
GATGCCAACAAAGCCGGTACAAAAGAAGGCTATAAATGTACTTTAGTTCTGACAGAAGGGGATTCCGCCT
TGTCATTAGCTGTTGCAGGTTTAGCTGTTGTTGGTAGAGATTATTATGGTTGTTATCCACTTCGTGGTAA
AATGCTGAATGTTAGAGAAGCTAGTGCTGATCAGATACTAAAAAACGCGGAAATTCAAGCCATTAAAAAA
ATTATGGGGTTACAACATCGCAAGAAATATGAAGATACAAAATCTTTAAGATATGGGCATCTTATGATCA
TGACCGATCAAGATCATGATGGTTCGCATATTAAAGGTTTAATTATAAACTTTTTAGAAAGCTCATTTCC
TGGTCTTTTGGATATCCAAGGTTTCTTACTTGAATTCATAACTCCGATCATCAAAGTTTCCATCACTAAA
CCAACAAAAAACACTATTGCATTCTACAATATGCCGGACTATGAAAAATGGAGAGAGGAAGAATCGCACA
AATTTACTTGGAAGCAGAAGTATTATAAAGGATTAGGGACTTCTCTAGCACAAGAAGTCCGAGAATATTT
TTCGAACTTGGACAGACATTTGAAAATATTCCATTCTTTGCAGGGTAATGATAAAGATTACATTGATTTA
GCTTTCTCCAAGAAAAAGGCAGATGACCGTAAAGAATGGCTGAGACAATACGAACCTGGTACTGTTTTAG
ACCCTACTTTAAAAGAGATTCCAATTAGCGACTTCATTAATAAGGAATTAATCCTTTTTTCTTTGGCCGA
TAATATACGGTCGATTCCCAATGTTTTAGATGGATTTAAACCTGGCCAAAGAAAAGTTCTTTATGGTTGT
TTCAAAAAAAATTTAAAGTCGGAACTGAAAGTAGCTCAACTTGCACCATACGTGAGCGAATGTACGGCAT
ATCACCATGGTGAGCAGTCATTGGCACAAACTATTATTGGGCTAGCCCAAAACTTTGTTGGGTCCAACAA
TATTTACTTGCTATTACCTAACGGTGCTTTCGGTACAAGAGCCACTGGTGGTAAAGATGCAGCGGCAGCG
AGATATATCTACACAGAATTGAACAAATTAACTCGTAAGATATTTCACCCTGCTGATGATCCATTATACA
AATATATACAAGAAGATGAGAAAACAGTGGAGCCAGAGTGGTATTTACCAATTCTTCCTATGATTCTTGT
TAACGGTGCTGAGGGTATTGGCACTGGCTGGAGTACTTACATTCCTCCATTCAACCCATTGGAAATTATA
AAGAATATAAGACATTTAATGAACGACGAGGAGCTTGAGCAAATGCATCCGTGGTTTAGGGGATGGACCG
GTACTATTGAAGAAATTGAGCCTCTGCGTTACAGAATGTACGGTAGGATTGAACAAATTGGAGATAACGT
CTTAGAAATAACTGAGTTGCCAGCCAGAACTTGGACATCGACTATAAAGGAGTACTTACTTTTAGGTTTA
AGCGGTAACGATAAAATAAAACCCTGGATCAAAGATATGGAGGAGCAGCACGATGATAACATCAAATTCA
TAATCACGCTATCACCTGAGGAAATGGCTAAAACAAGGAAAATAGGTTTTTATGAAAGATTTAAACTAAT
TTCGCCTATAAGTTTGATGAATATGGTCGCATTTGATCCTCACGGGAAAATCAAGAAGTACAATTCCGTG
AATGAAATATTAAGCGAATTTTACTACGTCAGACTAGAATACTATCAAAAAAGAAAAGACCATATGAGCG
AAAGGTTACAGTGGGAGGTAGAGAAATACTCTTTCCAAGTAAAATTTATTAAAATGATTATTGAAAAGGA
GTTAACAGTCACCAATAAGCCTAGGAACGCTATTATCCAAGAACTTGAGAATTTAGGGTTCCCCAGATTT
AATAAGGAAGGTAAACCATATTATGGAAGTCCTAACGATGAGATAGCTGAACAAATTAACGACGTAAAAG
GCGCAACTTCTGATGAAGAAGATGAAGAAAGTTCACACGAAGATACTGAAAATGTTATAAATGGTCCTGA
AGAACTATATGGCACATATGAATATTTATTAGGAATGAGAATATGGTCATTGACCAAGGAAAGATATCAA
AAGCTGTTGAAACAAAAACAAGAAAAGGAGACAGAGTTGGAAAACTTGTTAAAACTTTCCGCGAAAGATA
TATGGAACACTGACTTGAAGGCTTTTGAGGTGGGATATCAAGAATTTTTGCAACGAGATGCAGAAGCTCG
CTAATAACTCGAGGCCGGGTAATAACTGATATAATTAAATTGAAGCTCTAATTTGTGAGTTTAGTATACA
TGCATTTACTTATAATACAGTTTTTTAGTTTTGCTGGCCGCATCTTCTCAAATATGCTTCCCAGCCTGCT
TTTCTGTAACGTTCACCCTCTACCTTAGCATCCCTTCCCTTTGCAAATAGTCCTCTTCCAACAATAATAA
TGTCAGATCCTGTAGAGACCACATCATCCACGGTTCTATACTGTTGACCCAATGCGTCTCCCTTGTCATC
TAAACCCACACCGGGTGTCATAATCAACCAATCGTAACCTTCATCTCTTCCACCCATGTCTCTTTGAGCA
ATAAAGCCGATAACAAAATCTTTGTCGCTCTTCGCAATGTCAACAGTACCCTTAGTATATTCTCCAGTAG
ATAGGGAGCCCTTGCATGACAATTCTGCTAACATCAAAAGGCCTCTAGGTTCCTTTGTTACTTCTTCTGC
CGCCTGCTTCAAACCGCTAACAATACCTGGGCCCACCACACCGTGTGCATTCGTAATGTCTGCCCATTCT
GCTATTCTGTATACACCCGCAGAGTACTGCAATTTGACTGTATTACCAATGTCAGCAAATTTTCTGTCTT
CGAAGAGTAAAAAATTGTACTTGGCGGATAATGCCTTTAGCGGCTTAACTGTGCCCTCCATGGAAAAATC
AGTCAAGATATCCACATGTGTTTTTAGTAAACAAATTTTGGGACCTAATGCTTCAACTAACTCCAGTAAT
TCCTTGGTGGTACGAACATCCAATGAAGCACACAAGTTTGTTTGCTTTTCGTGCATGATATTAAATAGCT
TGGCAGCAACAGGACTAGGATGAGTAGCAGCACGTTCCTTATATGTAGCTTTCGACATGATTTATCTTCG
TTTCCTGCAGGTTTTTGTTCTGTGCAGTTGGGTTAAGAATACTGGGCAATTTCATGTTTCTTCAACACTA
CATATGCGTATATATACCAATCTAAGTCTGTGCTCCTTCCTTCGTTCTTCCTTCTGTTCGGAGATTACCG
AATCAAAAAAATTTCAAGGAAACCGAAATCAAAAAAAAGAATAAAAAAAAAATGATGAATTGAAAAGCTT
ATCGATGATAAGCTGTCAAACATGAGAATTCCACGGACTATAGACTATACTAGTATACTCCGTCTACTGT
ACGATACACTTCCGCTCAGGTCCTTGTCCTTTAACGAGGCCTTACCACTCTTTTGTTACTCTATTGATCC
AGCTCAGCAAAGGCAGTGTGATCTAAGATTCTATCTTCGCGATGTAGTAAAACTAGCTAGACCGAGAAAG
AGACTAGAAATGCAAAAGGCACTTCTACAATGGCTGCCATCATTATTATCCGATGTGACGCTGCAGCTTC
TCAATGATATTCGAATACGCTTTGAGGAGATACAGCCTAATATCCGACAAACTGTTTTACAGATTTACGA
TCGTACTTGTTACCCATCATTGAATTTTGAACATCCGAACCTGGGAGTTTTCCCTGAAACAGATAGTATA
TTTGAACCTGTATAATAATATATAGTCTAGCGCTTTACGGAAGACAATGTATGTATTTCGGTTCCTGGAG
AAACTATTGCATCTATTGCATAGGTAATCTTGCACGTCGCATCCCCGGTTCATTTTCTGCGTTTCCATCT
TGCACTTCAATAGCATATCTTTGTTAACGAAGCATCTGTGCTTCATTTTGTAGAACAAAAATGCAACGCG
AGAGCGCTAATTTTTCAAACAAAGAATCTGAGCTGCATTTTTACAGAACAGAAATGCAACGCGAAAGCGC
TATTTTACCAACGAAGAATCTGTGCTTCATTTTTGTAAAACAAAAATGCAACGCGAGAGCGCTAATTTTT
CAAACAAAGAATCTGAGCTGCATTTTTACAGAACAGAAATGCAACGCGAGAGCGCTATTTTACCAACAAA
GAATCTATACTTCTTTTTTGTTCTACAAAAATGCATCCCGAGAGCGCTATTTTTCTAACAAAGCATCTTA
GATTACTTTTTTTCTCCTTTGTGCGCTCTATAATGCAGTCTCTTGATAACTTTTTGCACTGTAGGTCCGT
TAAGGTTAGAAGAAGGCTACTTTGGTGTCTATTTTCTCTTCCATAAAAAAAGCCTGACTCCACTTCCCGC
GTTTACTGATTACTAGCGAAGCTGCGGGTGCATTTTTTCAAGATAAAGGCATCCCCGATTATATTCTATA
CCGATGTGGATTGCGCATACTTTGTGAACAGAAAGTGATAGCGTTGATGATTCTTCATTGGTCAGAAAAT
TATGAACGGTTTCTTCTATTTTGTCTCTATATACTACGTATAGGAAATGTTTACATTTTCGTATTGTTTT
CGATTCACTCTATGAATAGTTCTTACTACAATTTTTTTGTCTAAAGAGTAATACTAGAGATAAACATAAA
AAATGTAGAGGTCGAGTTTAGATGCAAGTTCAAGGAGCGAAAGGTGGATGGGTAGGTTATATAGGGATAT
AGCACAGAGATATATAGCAAAGAGATACTTTTGAGCAATGTTTGTGGAAGCGGTATTCGCAATATTTTAG
TAGCTCGTTACAGTCCGGTGCGTTTTTGGTTTTTTGAAAGTGCGTCTTCAGAGCGCTTTTGGTTTTCAAA
AGCGCTCTGAAGTTCCTATACTTTCTAGAGAATAGGAACTTCGGAATAGGAACTTCAAAGCGTTTCCGAA
AACGAGCGCTTCCGAAAATGCAACGCGAGCTGCGCACATACAGCTCACTGTTCACGTCGCACCTATATCT
GCGTGTTGCCTGTATATATATATACATGAGAAGAACGGCATAGTGCGTGTTTATGCTTAAATGCGTACTT
ATATGCGTCTATTTATGTAGGATGAAAGGTAGTCTAGTACCTCCTGTGATATTATCCCATTCCATGCGGG
GTATCGTATGCTTCCTTCAGCACTACCCTTTAGCTGTTCTATATGCTGCCACTCCTCAATTGGATTAGTC
TCATCCTTCAATGCTATCATTTCCTTTGATATTGGATCATATGCATAGTACCGAGAAACTAGTGCGAAGT
AGTGATCAGGTATTGCTGTTATCTGATGAGTATACGTTGTCCTGGCCACGGCAGAAGCACGCTTATCGCT
CCAATTTCCCACAACATTAGTCAACTCCGTTAGGCCCTTCATTGAAAGAAATGAGGTCATCAAATGTCTT
CCAATGTGAGATTTTGGGCCATTTTTTATAGCAAAGATTGAATAAGGCGCATTTTTCTTCAAAGCTTTAT
TGTACGATCTGACTAAGTTATCTTTTAATAATTGGTATTCCTGTTTATTGCTTGAAGAATTGCCGGTCCT
ATTTACTCGTTTTAGGACTGGTTCAGAATTCTTGAAGACGAAAGGGCCTCGTGATACGCCTATTTTTATA
GGTTAATGTCATGATAATAATGGTTTCTTAGACGTCAGGTGGCACTTTTCGGGGAAATGTGCGCGGAACC
CCTATTTGTTTATTTTTCTAAATACATTCAAATATGTATCCGCTCATGAGACAATAACCCTGATAAATGC
TTCAATAATATTGAAAAAGGAAGAGTATGAGTATTCAACATTTCCGTGTCGCCCTTATTCCCTTTTTTGC
GGCATTTTGCCTTCCTGTTTTTGCTCACCCAGAAACGCTGGTGAAAGTAAAAGATGCTGAAGATCAGTTG
GGTGCACGAGTGGGTTACATCGAACTGGATCTCAACAGCGGTAAGATCCTTGAGAGTTTTCGCCCCGAAG
AACGTTTTCCAATGATGAGCACTTTTAAAGTTCTGCTATGTGGCGCGGTATTATCCCGTGTTGACGCCGG
GCAAGAGCAACTCGGTCGCCGCATACACTATTCTCAGAATGACTTGGTTGAGTACTCACCAGTCACAGAA
AAGCATCTTACGGATGGCATGACAGTAAGAGAATTATGCAGTGCTGCCATAACCATGAGTGATAACACTG
CGGCCAACTTACTTCTGACAACGATCGGAGGACCGAAGGAGCTAACCGCTTTTTTGCACAACATGGGGGA
TCATGTAACTCGCCTTGATCGTTGGGAACCGGAGCTGAATGAAGCCATACCAAACGACGAGCGTGACACC
ACGATGCCTGCAGCAATGGCAACAACGTTGCGCAAACTATTAACTGGCGAACTACTTACTCTAGCTTCCC
GGCAACAATTAATAGACTGGATGGAGGCGGATAAAGTTGCAGGACCACTTCTGCGCTCGGCCCTTCCGGC
TGGCTGGTTTATTGCTGATAAATCTGGAGCCGGTGAGCGTGGGTCTCGCGGTATCATTGCAGCACTGGGG
CCAGATGGTAAGCCCTCCCGTATCGTAGTTATCTACACGACGGGGAGTCAGGCAACTATGGATGAACGAA
ATAGACAGATCGCTGAGATAGGTGCCTCACTGATTAAGCATTGGTAACTGTCAGACCAAGTTTACTCATA
TATACTTTAGATTGATTTAAAACTTCATTTTTAATTTAAAAGGATCTAGGTGAAGATCCTTTTTGATAAT
CTCATGACCAAAATCCCTTAACGTGAGTTTTCGTTCCACTGAGCGTCAGACCCCGTAGAAAAGATCAAAG
GATCTTCTTGAGATCCTTTTTTTCTGCGCGTAATCTGCTGCTTGCAAACAAAAAAACCACCGCTACCAGC
GGTGGTTTGTTTGCCGGATCAAGAGCTACCAACTCTTTTTCCGAAGGTAACTGGCTTCAGCAGAGCGCAG
ATACCAAATACTGTCCTTCTAGTGTAGCCGTAGTTAGGCCACCACTTCAAGAACTCTGTAGCACCGCCTA
CATACCTCGCTCTGCTAATCCTGTTACCAGTGGCTGCTGCCAGTGGCGATAAGTCGTGTCTTACCGGGTT
GGACTCAAGACGATAGTTACCGGATAAGGCGCAGCGGTCGGGCTGAACGGGGGGTTCGTGCACACAGCCC
AGCTTGGAGCGAACGACCTACACCGAACTGAGATACCTACAGCGTGAGCTATGAGAAAGCGCCACGCTTC
CCGAAGGGAGAAAGGCGGACAGGTATCCGGTAAGCGGCAGGGTCGGAACAGGAGAGCGCACGAGGGAGCT
TCCAGGGGGAAACGCCTGGTATCTTTATAGTCCTGTCGGGTTTCGCCACCTCTGACTTGAGCGTCGATTT
TTGTGATGCTCGTCAGGGGGGCGGAGCCTATGGAAAAACGCCAGCAACGCGGCCTTTTTACGGTTCCTGG
CCTTTTGCTGGCCTTTTGCTCACATGTTCTTTCCTGCGTTATCCCCTGATTCTGTGGATAACCGTATTAC
CGCCTTTGAGTGAGCTGATACCGCTCGCCGCAGCCGAACGACCGAGCGCAGCGAGTCAGTGAGCGAGGAA
GCGGAAGAGCGCCTGATGCGGTATTTTCTCCTTACGCATCTGTGCGGTATTTCACACCGCATATGGTGCA
CTCTCAGTACAATCTGCTCTGATGCCGCATAGTTAAGCCAGTATACACTCCGCTATCGCTACGTGACTGG
GTCATGGCTGCGCCCCGACACCCGCCAACACCCGCTGACGCGCCCTGACGGGCTTGTCTGCTCCCGGCAT
CCGCTTACAGACAAGCTGTGACCGTCTCCGGGAGCTGCATGTGTCAGAGGTTTTCACCGTCATCACCGAA
ACGCGCGAGGCAGCTGCGGTAAAGCTCATCAGCGTGGTCGTGAAGCGATTCACAGATGTCTGCCTGTTCA
TCCGCGTCCAGCTCGTTGAGTTTCTCCAGAAGCGTTAATGTCTGGCTTCTGATAAAGCGGGCCATGTTAA
GGGCGGTTTTTTCCTGTTTGGTCACTGATGCCTCCGTGTAAGGGGGATTTCTGTTCATGGGGGTAATGAT
ACCGATGAAACGAGAGAGGATGCTCACGATACGGGTTACTGATGATGAACATGCCCGGTTACTGGAACGT
TGTGAGGGTAAACAACTGGCGGTATGGATGCGGCGGGACCAGAGAAAAATCACTCAGGGTCAATGCCAGC
GCTTCGTTAATACAGATGTAGGTGTTCCACAGGGTAGCCAGCAGCATCCTGCGATGCAGATCCGGAACAT
AATGGTGCAGGGCGCTGACTTCCGCGTTTCCAGACTTTACGAAACACGGAAACCGAAGACCATTCATGTT
GTTGCTCAGGTCGCAGACGTTTTGCAGCAGCAGTCGCTTCACGTTCGCTCGCGTATCGGTGATTCATTCT
GCTAACCAGTAAGGCAACCCCGCCAGCCTAGCCGGGTCCTCAACGACAGGAGCACGATCATGCGCACCCG
TGGCCAGGACCCAACGCTGCCCGAGATGCGCCGCGTGCGGCTGCTGGAGATGGCGGACGCGATGGATATG
TTCTGCCAAGGGTTGGTTTGCGCATTCACAGTTCTCCGCAAGAATTGATTGGCTCCAATTCTTGGAGTGG
TGAATCCGTTAGCGAGGTGCCGCCGGCTTCCATTCAGGTCGAGGTGGCCCGGCTCCATGCACCGCGACGC
AACGCGGGGAGGCAGACAAGGTATAGGGCGGCGCCTACAATCCATGCCAACCCGTTCCATGTGCTCGCCG
AGGCGGCATAAATCGCCGTGACGATCAGCGGTCCAATGATCGAAGTTAGGCTGGTAAGAGCCGCGAGCGA
TCCTTGAAGCTGTCCCTGATGGTCGTCATCTACCTGCCTGGACAGCATGGCCTGCAACGCGGGCATCCCG
ATGCCGCCGGAAGCGAGAAGAATCATAATGGGGAAGGCCATCCAGCCTCGCGTCGCGAACGCCAGCAAGA
CGTAGCCCAGCGCGTCGGCCGCCATGCCGGCGATAATGGCCTGCTTCTCGCCGAAACGTTTGGTGGCGGG
ACCAGTGACGAAGGCTTGAGCGAGGGCGTGCAAGATTCCGAATACCGCAAGCGACAGGCCGATCATCGTC
GCGCTCCAGCGAAAGCGGTCCTCGCCGAAAATGACCCAGAGCGCTGCCGGCACCTGTCCTACGAGTTGCA
TGATAAAGAAGACAGTCATAAGTGCGGCGACGATAGTCATGCCCCGCGCCCACCGGAAGGAGCTGACTGG
GTTGAAGGCTCTCAAGGGCATCGGTCGACGGTCGACCAATTCGACAGGTTATCAGCAACAACACAGTCAT
ATCCATTCTCAATTAGCTCTACCACAGTGTGTGAACCAATGTATCCAGCACCACCTGTAACCAAAACAAT
TTTAGAAGTACTTTCACTTTGTAACTGAGCTGTCATTTATATTGAAT
